Addgene plasmid #121185: pMK365 (Tet-OsTIR1-loxP-PURO-loxP)
Purpose: OsTIR1 introduction
Depositing lab: Masato Kanemaki. Publication: Generation of conditional auxin-inducible degron (AID) cells and tight control of degron-fused proteins using the degradation inhibitor auxinole. Yesbolatova A, Natsume T, Hayashi KI, Kanemaki MT. Methods. 2019 Apr 23. pii: S1046-2023(18)30331-1. doi: 10.1016/j.ymeth.2019.04.010. PubMed 31026591.
Backbone
  Vector backbone: unknown
  Vector type: CRISPR
Growth in bacteria
  Bacterial resistance: Ampicillin and Kanamycin, 100 & 50 μg/mL
  Growth temperature: 37°C
  Growth strain: NEB Stable
  Copy number: High Copy
Gene/Insert
  Gene/Insert name: Tet-OsTIR1-loxP-PURO-loxP
  Species: Synthetic
  Mutation: OsTIR1 codon optimized for human cells
  Cloning method: Restriction Enzyme; 5′ cloning site Unknown (unknown if destroyed); 3′ cloning site Unknown (unknown if destroyed)
Terms and licenses: Academic/Nonprofit Terms; Industry Terms: Not Available to Industry
Depositor comments: This plasmid is a variant of Addgene plasmid 72835.
How to cite: pMK365 (Tet-OsTIR1-loxP-PURO-loxP) was a gift from Masato Kanemaki (Addgene plasmid # 121185 ; http://n2t.net/addgene:121185 ; RRID:Addgene_121185)
