[The description below was written by a language model from this plasmid's Addgene catalogue record and pLannotate feature annotations shown in this document.]
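Description:
pMK365 (Tet-OsTIR1-loxP-PURO-loxP) is a mammalian genome-targeting donor plasmid, catalogued under the CRISPR vector type, that introduces a doxycycline-inducible OsTIR1 expression cassette into the human AAVS1 safe-harbour locus. The backbone is not named in the record. The annotated bacterial portion carries a high-copy ColE1/pUC-type origin together with both AmpR (β-lactamase) and NeoR/KanR markers, matching the listed ampicillin and kanamycin resistance. Remnants of a cloning vector (lacZα, ccdB and Tn5 fragments, lac promoter elements, T3 and T7 promoters) are also present but have no evident role in the payload.

The payload lies between left and right homology arms derived from intron 1 of PPP1R12C (AAVS1), so it can be inserted by homology-directed repair after a nuclease cut at that site. The nuclease and guide are not encoded here. Within the arms, a human PGK promoter drives the Tet-On 3G transactivator on the reverse strand. A synthetic poly(A) signal and a transcriptional pause site insulate the adjacent TRE3GS promoter, which controls rice (Oryza sativa) TIR1 codon-optimised for human cells and terminated by an SV40 poly(A) signal. OsTIR1 is the auxin-receptor F-box protein used in the auxin-inducible degron system, so doxycycline switches on its expression and restricts degradation of degron-tagged proteins to induced cells. Downstream, a mouse PGK promoter–PuroR–PGK poly(A) cassette allows puromycin selection of integrants. It is flanked by two loxP sites in the same orientation, so Cre can excise the marker afterwards. The depositor describes the plasmid as a variant of an earlier construct from the same series, and its stated purpose is OsTIR1 introduction for generating conditional AID cell lines.
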