Features (pLannotate 1.2.2; 32 found; start..end, strand, type, name):
    152..1876    +  CDS            TIR1B_ORYSJ: Experimental evidence at transcript level: Swiss-Prot protein existence level 2. From Oryza sativa subsp. japonica (Rice).
   1957..2040    +  CDS            large T antigen (fragment): large T antigen from SV40 (simian virus 40)
   2063..2144    +  polyA_signal   SV40 poly(A) signal: SV40 polyadenylation signal
   2194..2227    -  protein_bind   loxP: Cre-mediated recombination occurs in the 8-bp core sequence (GCATACAT). Cre recombinase
   2288..2787    +  promoter       PGK promoter: mouse phosphoglycerate kinase 1 promoter
   2827..3426    +  CDS            PuroR (fragment): puromycin N-acetyltransferase; pac from Streptomyces; confers resistance to puromycin
   3504..3956    +  polyA_signal   PGK poly(A) signal: mouse phosphoglycerate kinase 1 polyadenylation signal
   3983..4016    -  protein_bind   loxP: Cre-mediated recombination occurs in the 8-bp core sequence (GCATACAT). Cre recombinase
   4047..4883    +  misc_feature   HA-R: right homology arm from the adeno-associated virus integration site (AAVS1) within intron 1 of the human PPP1R12C gene
   4918..4936    -  promoter       T7 promoter: promoter for bacteriophage T7 RNA polymerase
   4939..5086    +  CDS            lacZα (fragment): LacZα fragment of β-galactosidase; lacZ fragment
   5096..5399    +  CDS            ccdB (fragment): CcdB, a bacterial toxin that poisons DNA gyrase; ccdB; Plasmids containing the ccdB gene cannot be propagated in standard E. coli strains.
   5447..5716    +  CDS            tnpA (fragment): TN5P_ECOLX - Also known as tnp. Experimental evidence at protein level: Swiss-Prot protein existence level 1. Mediates transposition of transposon Tn5 by a 'cut and paste' mechanism. First, the monomeric transposase binds the 19 bp inverted DNA repeats flanking the transposon. Then, dimerization of the DNA- bound transposase creates a synaptic DNA complex. After nicking of the first DNA strand, excision of the transposon proceeds through a series of intermediates. The transposase then mediates the insertion of the transposon at a new site by strand transfer. The activity of the wild- type tran
   5748..6542    +  CDS            NeoR/KanR: aminoglycoside phosphotransferase from Tn5; aph(3')-II (or nptII); confers resistance to neomycin, kanamycin, and G418 (Geneticin®)
   6563..6613    -  misc_feature   bom (fragment): basis of mobility region from pBR322
   6640..6699    +  promoter       AmpR promoter (fragment): bla
   6792..7652    -  CDS            AmpR: β-lactamase; bla; confers resistance to ampicillin, carbenicillin, and related antibiotics
   7653..7705    -  promoter       AmpR promoter (fragment): bla
   7776..8364    +  rep_origin     ori: high-copy-number ColE1/pMB1/pBR322/pUC origin of replication
   8547..8639    +  CDS            lacI (fragment): lac repressor; lacI; The lac repressor binds to the lac operator to inhibit transcription in E. coli. This inhibition can be relieved by adding lactose or isopropyl-β-D-thiogalactopyranoside (IPTG).
   8652..8673    +  protein_bind   CAP binding site: CAP binding activates transcription in the presence of cAMP. E. coli catabolite activator protein
   8688..8718    +  promoter       lac promoter: promoter for the E. coli lac operon
   8722..8744    +  protein_bind   lac operator (fragment): The lac repressor binds to the lac operator to inhibit transcription in E. coli. This inhibition can be relieved by adding lactose or isopropyl-β-D-thiogalactopyranoside (IPTG). lac repressor encoded by lacI
   8787..8805    +  promoter       T3 promoter: promoter for bacteriophage T3 RNA polymerase
   8840..9643    +  misc_feature   HA-L: left homology arm from the adeno-associated virus integration site (AAVS1) within intron 1 of the human PPP1R12C gene
   9674..9755    -  polyA_signal   SV40 poly(A) signal: SV40 polyadenylation signal
   9778..9861    -  CDS            large T antigen (fragment): large T antigen from SV40 (simian virus 40)
   9872..10618   -  CDS            Tet-On® 3G: modified rtTA protein that binds tightly to promoters containing the tet operator in the presence of doxycycline
  10637..11147   -  promoter       hPGK promoter: human phosphoglycerate kinase 1 promoter
  11167..11215   +  polyA_signal   poly(A) signal: synthetic polyadenylation signal
  11229..11320   +  misc_feature   pause site: RNA polymerase II transcriptional pause signal from the human α2 globin gene
  11324..119     +  promoter       TRE3GS promoter (across the origin): 3rd-generation Tet-responsive promoter that can be activated by binding of Tet-On® 3G, modified to eliminate binding sites for endogenous mammalian transcription factors
>Addgene plasmid #121185 | pMK365 (Tet-OsTIR1-loxP-PURO-loxP) | addgene full sequence | sequence record 233793 | Addgene NGS Result
AAGCTTTGCTTATGTAAACCAGGGCGCCTATAAAAGAGTGCTGATTTTTTGAGTAAACTTCAATTCCACA
ACACTTTTGTCTTATACCAACTTTCCGTACCACTTCCTACCCTCGTAAAGAATTCGCGGCCGCACGCGAA
GCGCTGCCACCATGACATACTTTCCTGAAGAGGTCGTCGAACACATTTTTAGCTTCCTGCCTGCACAGAG
AGATAGAAACACAGTGAGCCTGGTCTGCAAAGTGTGGTACGAGATCGAACGCCTGAGCCGGAGAGGAGTG
TTCGTCGGCAACTGCTATGCTGTGAGAGCAGGCAGGGTCGCCGCTAGGTTTCCAAATGTGCGCGCACTGA
CCGTCAAGGGGAAACCCCACTTCGCCGACTTTAACCTGGTGCCCCCTGATTGGGGAGGATACGCCGGCCC
TTGGATCGAGGCAGCCGCTCGCGGCTGTCATGGACTGGAGGAACTGCGCATGAAGCGAATGGTGGTCTCT
GACGAAAGTCTGGAGCTGCTGGCTCGGAGCTTCCCTAGGTTTCGCGCACTGGTGCTGATTTCTTGCGAAG
GCTTCAGCACCGATGGACTGGCAGCCGTGGCCTCCCACTGTAAGCTGCTGCGGGAGCTGGACCTCCAGGA
GAATGAAGTGGAGGATAGAGGCCCCAGATGGCTGTCTTGCTTCCCAGACTCATGTACCAGCCTGGTGTCC
CTGAACTTTGCCTGCATCAAAGGCGAAGTGAATGCTGGGTCCCTGGAGCGGCTGGTCTCAAGAAGCCCCA
ACCTGAGGTCTCTGCGGCTGAACCGGAGCGTGAGCGTGGACACTCTGGCTAAGATTCTGCTGAGAACCCC
TAACCTGGAGGATCTGGGAACCGGCAATCTGACAGACGATTTCCAGACAGAATCCTACTTTAAACTGACT
TCTGCCCTGGAGAAGTGTAAAATGCTGAGGAGTCTGTCAGGATTCTGGGATGCTTCACCCGTGTGCCTGA
GCTTTATCTACCCTCTGTGTGCACAGCTGACAGGCCTGAACCTGAGCTATGCACCAACCCTGGACGCCAG
TGATCTGACAAAGATGATCTCACGCTGCGTGAAACTCCAGCGACTGTGGGTGCTGGACTGTATTTCCGAT
AAGGGGCTCCAGGTGGTCGCCAGCTCCTGCAAGGACCTCCAGGAGCTGAGAGTGTTCCCATCTGATTTTT
ACGTGGCCGGATATAGTGCTGTCACTGAGGAAGGCCTGGTGGCAGTCTCACTGGGATGCCCAAAGCTGAA
CAGCCTGCTGTATTTCTGTCATCAGATGACTAATGCTGCACTGGTGACCGTCGCCAAGAACTGCCCTAAT
TTCACCCGATTTCGGCTGTGTATTCTGGAACCAGGCAAACCCGACGTGGTCACATCCCAGCCACTGGATG
AAGGGTTTGGAGCTATCGTGAGAGAGTGCAAGGGACTCCAGAGGCTGAGCATTTCCGGCCTGCTGACAGA
CAAAGTGTTCATGTACATCGGCAAGTATGCTAAGCAGCTGGAGATGCTGAGCATTGCATTTGCCGGAGAC
TCCGATAAGGGCATGATGCACGTGATGAACGGGTGTAAGAATCTGCGAAAACTGGAAATCCGGGACAGCC
CTTTCGGGGATGCCGCTCTGCTGGGAAACTTTGCCAGATACGAGACAATGAGGAGCCTGTGGATGTCTAG
TTGCAATGTGACTCTGAAGGGCTGTCAGGTCCTGGCTAGTAAAATGCCTATGCTGAACGTGGAAGTCATT
AATGAGCGGGACGGGTCTAACGAAATGGAGGAAAATCATGGCGACCTGCCAAAGGTGGAGAAACTGTATG
TGTATCGGACCACCGCAGGGGCAAGAGATGATGCTCCCAACTTTGTGAAGATTCTGTGAGGATCCATCGG
ATCCCGGGCCCGTCGACACGCGTATCGATACCGGTGGATCCAGATCTCTGCAGCATATGTCTAGAGGATC
ATAATCAGCCATACCACATTTGTAGAGGTTTTACTTGCTTTAAAAAACCTCCCACACCTCCCCCTGAACC
TGAAACATAAAATGAATGCAATTGTTGTTGTTAACTTGTTTATTGCAGCTTATAATGGTTACAAATAAAG
CAATAGCATCACAAATTTCACAAATAAAGCATTTTTTTCACTGCCGACGTCAGGTGGCACTTTTCGGGGC
GATCATATTCAATAACCCTTAATATAACTTCGTATAATGTATGCTATACGAAGTTATTAGGTCTGAAGAG
GAGTTTACGTCCAGCCAAGCTTAGGATCTCGACCTCGAAATTCTACCGGGTAGGGGAGGCGCTTTTCCCA
AGGCAGTCTGGAGCATGCGCTTTAGCAGCCCCGCTGGGCACTTGGCGCTACACAAGTGGCCTCTGGCCTC
GCACACATTCCACATCCACCGGTAGGCGCCAACCGACTCCGTTCTTTGGTGGCCCCTTCGCGCCACCTTC
TACTCCTCCCCTAGTCAGGAAGTTCCCCCCCGCCCCGCAGCTCGCGTCGTGCAGGACGTGACAAATGGAA
GTAGCACGTCTCACTAGTCTCGTGCAGATGGACAGCACCGCTGAGCAATGGAAGCGGGTAGGCCTTTGGG
GCAGCGGCCAATAGCAGCTTTGCTCCTTCGCTTTCTGGGCTCAGAGGCTGGGAAGGGGTGGGTCCGGGGG
CGGGCTCAGGGGCGGGCTCAGGGGCGGGGCGGGCGCCCGAAGGTCCTCCGGAGGCCCGGCATTCTGCACG
CTTCAAAAGCGCACGTCTGCCGCGCTGTTCTCCTCTTCCTCATCTCCGGGCCTTTCGACCTGCATCCATC
TAGATCTCGAGCAGCTGAAGCTTACCATGACCGAGTACAAGCCCACGGTGCGCCTCGCCACCCGCGACGA
CGTCCCCAGGGCCGTACGCACCCTCGCCGCCGCGTTCGCCGACTACCCCGCCACGCGCCACACCGTCGAT
CCGGACCGCCACATCGAGCGGGTCACCGAGCTGCAAGAACTCTTCCTCACGCGCGTCGGGCTCGACATCG
GCAAGGTGTGGGTCGCGGACGACGGCGCCGCGGTGGCGGTCTGGACCACGCCGGAGAGCGTCGAAGCGGG
GGCGGTGTTCGCCGAGATCGGCCCGCGCATGGCCGAGTTGAGCGGTTCCCGGCTGGCCGCGCAGCAACAG
ATGGAAGGCCTCCTGGCGCCGCACCGGCCCAAGGAGCCCGCGTGGTTCCTGGCCACCGTCGGCGTCTCGC
CCGACCACCAGGGCAAGGGTCTGGGCAGCGCCGTCGTGCTCCCCGGAGTGGAGGCGGCCGAGCGCGCCGG
GGTGCCCGCCTTCCTGGAGACCTCCGCGCCCCACAACCTCCCCTTCTACGAGCGGCTCGGCTTCACCGTC
ACCGCCGACGTCGAGGTGCCCGAAGGACCGCGCACCTGGTGCATGACCCGCAAGCCCGGTGCCTGACGCC
CGCCCCACGACCCGCAGCGCCCGACCGAAAGGAGCGCACGACCCCATGCATCGATGATATCAGATCCCCG
GGATGCAGAAATTGATGATCTATTAAACAATAAAGATGTCCACTAAAATGGAAGTTTTTCCTGTCATACT
TTGTTAAGAAGGGTGAGAACAGAGTACCTACATTTTGAATGGAAGGATTGGAGCTACGGGGGTGGGGGTG
GGGTGGGATTAGATAAATGCCTGCTCTTTACTGAAGGCTCTTTACTATTGCTTTATGATAATGTTTCATA
GTTGGATATCATAATTTAAACAAGCAAAACCAAATTAAGGGCCAGCTCATTCCTCCCACTCATGATCTAT
AGATCTATAGATCTCTCGTGGGATCATTGTTTTTCTCTTGATTCCCACTTTGTGGTTCTAAGTACTGTGG
TTTCCAAATGTGTCAGTTTCATAGCCTGAAGAACGAGATCAGCAGCCTCTGTTCCACATACACTTCATTC
TCAGTATTGTTTTGCCAAGTTCTAATTCCATCAGAAGCTGGTCGAGATCCGGAACCCTTAATATAACTTC
GTATAATGTATGCTATACGAAGTTATTAGGTCCCTCGAAGAGGTTCACTAAGCTTTACTAGGGACAGGAT
TGGTGACAGAAAAGCCCCATCCTTAGGCCTCCTCCTTCCTAGTCTCCTGATATTGGGTCTAACCCCCACC
TCCTGTTAGGCAGATTCCTTATCTGGTGACACACCCCCATTTCCTGGAGCCATCTCTCTCCTTGCCAGAA
CCTCTAAGGTTTGCTTACGATGGAGCCAGAGAGGATCCTGGGAGGGAGAGCTTGGCAGGGGGTGGGAGGG
AAGGGGGGGATGCGTGACCTGCCCGGTTCTCAGTGGCCACCCTGCGCTACCCTCTCCCAGAACCTGAGCT
GCTCTGACGCGGCTGTCTGGTGCGTTTCACTGATCCTGGTGCTGCAGCTTCCTTACACTTCCCAAGAGGA
GAAGCAGTTTGGAAAAACAAAATCAGAATAAGTTGGTCCTGAGTTCTAACTTTGGCTCTTCACCTTTCTA
GTCCCCAATTTATATTGTTCCTCCGTGCGTCAGTTTTACCTGTGAGATAAGGCCAGTAGCCAGCCCCGTC
CTGGCAGGGCTGTGGTGAGGAGGGGGGTGTCCGTGTGGAAAACTCCCTTTGTGAGAATGGTGCGTCCTAG
GTGTTCACCAGGTCGTGGCCGCCTCTACTCCCTTTCTCTTTCTCCATCCTTCTTTCCTTAAAGAGTCCCC
AGTGCTATCTGGGACATATTCCTCCGCCCAGAGCAGGGTCCCGCTTCCCTAAGGCCCTGCTCTGGGCTTC
TGGGTTTGAGTCCTTGGCAAGCCCAGGAGAGGCGCTCAGGCTTCCCTGTCCCCCTTCCTCGTCCACCATC
TCATGCCCCTGGCTCTCCTGCCCCTTCCCTACAGGGGTTCCTGGCTCTGCTCTAAGGGCGAATTCGCGGC
CGCTAAATTCAATTCGCCCTATAGTGAGTCGTATTACAATTCACTGGCCGTCGTTTTACAACGTCGTGAC
TGGGAAAACCCTGGCGTTACCCAACTTAATCGCCTTGCAGCACATCCCCCTTTCGCCAGCTGGCGTAATA
GCGAAGAGGCCCGCACCGATCGCCCTTCCCAACAGTTGCGCAGCCTATACGTACGGCAGTTTAAGGTTTA
CACCTATAAAAGAGAGAGCCGTTATCGTCTGTTTGTGGATGTACAGAGTGATATTATTGACACGCCGGGG
CGACGGATGGTGATCCCCCTGGCCAGTGCACGTCTGCTGTCAGATAAAGTCTCCCGTGAACTTTACCCGG
TGGTGCATATCGGGGATGAAAGCTGGCGCATGATGACCACCGATATGGCCAGTGTGCCGGTCTCCGTTAT
CGGGGAAGAAGTGGCTGATCTCAGCCACCGCGAAAATGACATCAAAAACGCCATTAACCTGATGTTCTGG
GGAATATAAATGTCAGGCATGAGATTATCAAAAAGGATCTTCACCTAGATCCTTTTCACGTAGAAAGCCA
GTCCGCAGAAACGGTGCTGACCCCGGATGAATGTCAGCTACTGGGCTATCTGGACAAGGGAAAACGCAAG
CGCAAAGAGAAAGCAGGTAGCTTGCAGTGGGCTTACATGGCGATAGCTAGACTGGGCGGTTTTATGGACA
GCAAGCGAACCGGAATTGCCAGCTGGGGCGCCCTCTGGTAAGGTTGGGAAGCCCTGCAAAGTAAACTGGA
TGGCTTTCTTGCCGCCAAGGATCTGATGGCGCAGGGGATCAAGCTCTGATCAAGAGACAGGATGAGGATC
GTTTCGCATGATTGAACAAGATGGATTGCACGCAGGTTCTCCGGCCGCTTGGGTGGAGAGGCTATTCGGC
TATGACTGGGCACAACAGACAATCGGCTGCTCTGATGCCGCCGTGTTCCGGCTGTCAGCGCAGGGGCGCC
CGGTTCTTTTTGTCAAGACCGACCTGTCCGGTGCCCTGAATGAACTGCAAGACGAGGCAGCGCGGCTATC
GTGGCTGGCCACGACGGGCGTTCCTTGCGCAGCTGTGCTCGACGTTGTCACTGAAGCGGGAAGGGACTGG
CTGCTATTGGGCGAAGTGCCGGGGCAGGATCTCCTGTCATCTCACCTTGCTCCTGCCGAGAAAGTATCCA
TCATGGCTGATGCAATGCGGCGGCTGCATACGCTTGATCCGGCTACCTGCCCATTCGACCACCAAGCGAA
ACATCGCATCGAGCGAGCACGTACTCGGATGGAAGCCGGTCTTGTCGATCAGGATGATCTGGACGAAGAG
CATCAGGGGCTCGCGCCAGCCGAACTGTTCGCCAGGCTCAAGGCGAGCATGCCCGACGGCGAGGATCTCG
TCGTGACCCATGGCGATGCCTGCTTGCCGAATATCATGGTGGAAAATGGCCGCTTTTCTGGATTCATCGA
CTGTGGCCGGCTGGGTGTGGCGGACCGCTATCAGGACATAGCGTTGGCTACCCGTGATATTGCTGAAGAG
CTTGGCGGCGAATGGGCTGACCGCTTCCTCGTGCTTTACGGTATCGCCGCTCCCGATTCGCAGCGCATCG
CCTTCTATCGCCTTCTTGACGAGTTCTTCTGAATTATTAACGCTTACAATTTCCTGATGCGGTATTTTCT
CCTTACGCATCTGTGCGGTATTTCACACCGCATCAGGTGGCACTTTTCGGGGAAATGTGCGCGGAACCCC
TATTTGTTTATTTTTCTAAATACATTCAAATATGTATCCGCTCATGAGATTATCAAAAAGGATCTTCACC
TAGATCCTTTTAAATTAAAAATGAAGTTTTAAATCAATCTAAAGTATATATGAGTAAACTTGGTCTGACA
GTTACCAATGCTTAATCAGTGAGGCACCTATCTCAGCGATCTGTCTATTTCGTTCATCCATAGTTGCCTG
ACTCCCCGTCGTGTAGATAACTACGATACGGGAGGGCTTACCATCTGGCCCCAGTGCTGCAATGATACCG
CGAGACCCACGCTCACCGGCTCCAGATTTATCAGCAATAAACCAGCCAGCCGGAAGGGCCGAGCGCAGAA
GTGGTCCTGCAACTTTATCCGCCTCCATCCAGTCTATTAATTGTTGCCGGGAAGCTAGAGTAAGTAGTTC
GCCAGTTAATAGTTTGCGCAACGTTGTTGCCATTGCTACAGGCATCGTGGTGTCACGCTCGTCGTTTGGT
ATGGCTTCATTCAGCTCCGGTTCCCAACGATCAAGGCGAGTTACATGATCCCCCATGTTGTGCAAAAAAG
CGGTTAGCTCCTTCGGTCCTCCGATCGTTGTCAGAAGTAAGTTGGCCGCAGTGTTATCACTCATGGTTAT
GGCAGCACTGCATAATTCTCTTACTGTCATGCCATCCGTAAGATGCTTTTCTGTGACTGGTGAGTACTCA
ACCAAGTCATTCTGAGAATAGTGTATGCGGCGACCGAGTTGCTCTTGCCCGGCGTCAATACGGGATAATA
CCGCGCCACATAGCAGAACTTTAAAAGTGCTCATCATTGGAAAACGTTCTTCGGGGCGAAAACTCTCAAG
GATCTTACCGCTGTTGAGATCCAGTTCGATGTAACCCACTCGTGCACCCAACTGATCTTCAGCATCTTTT
ACTTTCACCAGCGTTTCTGGGTGAGCAAAAACAGGAAGGCAAAATGCCGCAAAAAAGGGAATAAGGGCGA
CACGGAAATGTTGAATACTCATACTCTTCCTTTTTCAATATTATTGAAGCATTTATCAGGGTTATTGTCT
CATGACCAAAATCCCTTAACGTGAGTTTTCGTTCCACTGAGCGTCAGACCCCGTAGAAAAGATCAAAGGA
TCTTCTTGAGATCCTTTTTTTCTGCGCGTAATCTGCTGCTTGCAAACAAAAAAACCACCGCTACCAGCGG
TGGTTTGTTTGCCGGATCAAGAGCTACCAACTCTTTTTCCGAAGGTAACTGGCTTCAGCAGAGCGCAGAT
ACCAAATACTGTTCTTCTAGTGTAGCCGTAGTTAGGCCACCACTTCAAGAACTCTGTAGCACCGCCTACA
TACCTCGCTCTGCTAATCCTGTTACCAGTGGCTGCTGCCAGTGGCGATAAGTCGTGTCTTACCGGGTTGG
ACTCAAGACGATAGTTACCGGATAAGGCGCAGCGGTCGGGCTGAACGGGGGGTTCGTGCACACAGCCCAG
CTTGGAGCGAACGACCTACACCGAACTGAGATACCTACAGCGTGAGCTATGAGAAAGCGCCACGCTTCCC
GAAGGGAGAAAGGCGGACAGGTATCCGGTAAGCGGCAGGGTCGGAACAGGAGAGCGCACGAGGGAGCTTC
CAGGGGGAAACGCCTGGTATCTTTATAGTCCTGTCGGGTTTCGCCACCTCTGACTTGAGCGTCGATTTTT
GTGATGCTCGTCAGGGGGGCGGAGCCTATGGAAAAACGCCAGCAACGCGGCCTTTTTACGGTTCCTGGCC
TTTTGCTGGCCTTTTGCTCACATGTTCTTTCCTGCGTTATCCCCTGATTCTGTGGATAACCGTATTACCG
CCTTTGAGTGAGCTGATACCGCTCGCCGCAGCCGAACGACCGAGCGCAGCGAGTCAGTGAGCGAGGAAGC
GGAAGAGCGCCCAATACGCAAACCGCCTCTCCCCGCGCGTTGGCCGATTCATTAATGCAGCTGGCACGAC
AGGTTTCCCGACTGGAAAGCGGGCAGTGAGCGCAACGCAATTAATGTGAGTTAGCTCACTCATTAGGCAC
CCCAGGCTTTACACTTTATGCTTCCGGCTCGTATGTTGTGTGGAATTGTGAGCGGATAACAATTTCACAC
AGGAAACAGCTATGACCATGATTACGCCAAGCTCAGAATTAACCCTCACTAAAGGGACTAGTCCTGCAGG
TTTAAACGAATTCGCCCTTTGCTTTCTCTGACCAGCATTCTCTCCCCTGGGCCTGTGCCGCTTTCTGTCT
GCAGCTTGTGGCCTGGGTCACCTCTACGGCTGGCCCAGATCCTTCCCTGCCGCCTCCTTCAGGTTCCGTC
TTCCTCCACTCCCTCTTCCCCTTGCTCTCTGCTGTGTTGCTGCCCAAGGATGCTCTTTCCGGAGCACTTC
CTTCTCGGCGCTGCACCACGTGATGTCCTCTGAGCGGATCCTCCCCGTGTCTGGGTCCTCTCCGGGCATC
TCTCCTCCCTCACCCAACCCCATGCCGTCTTCACTCGCTGGGTTCCCTTTTCCTTCTCCTTCTGGGGCCT
GTGCCATCTCTCGTTTCTTAGGATGGCCTTCTCCGACGGATGTCTCCCTTGCGTCCCGCCTCCCCTTCTT
GTAGGCCTGCATCATCACCGTTTTTCTGGACAACCCCAAAGTACCCCGTCTCCCTGGCTTTAGCCACCTC
TCCATCCTCTTGCTTTCTTTGCCTGGACACCCCGTTCTCCTGTGGATTCGGGTCACCTCTCACTCCTTTC
ATTTGGGCAGCTCCCCTACCCCCCTTACCTCTCTAGTCTGTGCTAGCTCTTCCAGCCCCCTGTCATGGCA
TCTTCCAGGGGTCCGAGAGCTCAGCTAGTCTTCTTCCTCCAACCCGGGCCCCTATGTCCACTTCAGGACA
GCATGTTTGCTGCCTCCAGGGATCCTGTGTCCCCGAGCTGGGACCACCTTATATTCCCAGGGCCGGTTAA
TGTGGCTCTGGTTCTGGGTACTTTTATCTGTCCCCTCCACCCCACAGTGGGGCAAGCTGAGTCAGTGAGC
GAGGAAGCTCGGGGCAGTGAAAAAAATGCTTTATTTGTGAAATTTGTGATGCTATTGCTTTATTTGTAAC
CATTATAAGCTGCAATAAACAAGTTAACAACAACAATTGCATTCATTTTATGTTTCAGGTTCAGGGGGAG
GTGTGGGAGGTTTTTTAAAGCAAGTAAAACCTCTACAAATGTGGTATGGCTGATTATGATCCTCTGGAGA
TTTACCCGGGGAGCATGTCAAGGTCAAAATCGTCAAGAGCGTCAGCAGGCAGCATATCAAGGTCAAAGTC
GTCAAGGGCATCGGCTGGGAGCATGTCTAAGTCAAAATCGTCAAGGGCGTCGGTCGGCCCGCCGCTTTCG
CACTTTAGCTGTTTCTCCAGGCCACATATGATTAGTTCCAGGCCGAAAAGGAAGGCAGGTTCGGCTCCCT
GCCGGTCGAACAGCTCAATTGCTTGTTTCAGAAGTGGGGGCATAGAATCGGTGGTAGGTGTCTCTCTTTC
CTCTTTTGCTACTTGATGCTCCTGTTCCTCCAATACGCAGCCCAGTGTAAAGTGGCCCACGGCGGACAGA
GCGTACAGTGCGTTCTCCAGGGAGAAGCCTTGCTGACACAGGAACGCGAGCTGATTTTCCAGGGTTTCGT
ACTGTTTCTCTGTTGGGCGGGTGCCGAGATGCACTTTAGCCCCGTCGCGATGTGAGAGGAGAGCACAGCG
GTATGACTTGGCGTTGTTCCGCAGAAAGTCTTGCCATGACTCGCCTTCCAGGGGGCAGGAGTGGGTATGA
TGCCTGTCCAGCATCTCGATTGGCAGGGCATCGAGCAGGGCCCGCTTGTTCTTCACGTGCCAGTACAGGG
TAGGCTGCTCAACTCCCAGCTTTTGAGCGAGTTTCCTTGTCGTCAGGCCTTCGATACCGACTCCATTGAG
TAATTCCAGAGCAGAGTTTATGACTTTGCTCTTGTCCAGTCTAGACATGGTAATTCGATGATCCCCCTGG
GGAGAGAGGTCGGTGATTCGGTCAACGAGGGAGCCGACTGCCGACGTGCGCTCCGGAGGCTTGCAGAATG
CGGAACACCGCGCGGGCAGGAACAGGGCCCACACTACCGCCCCACACCCCGCCTCCCGCACCGCCCCTTC
CCGGCCGCTGCTCTCGGCGCGCCCTGCTGAGCAGCCGCTATTGGCCACAGCCCATCGCGGTCGGCGCGCT
GCCATTGCTCCCTGGCGCTGTCCGTCTGCGAGGGTACTAGTGAGACGTGCGGCTTCCGTTTGTCACGTCC
GGCACGCCGCGAACCGCAAGGAACCTTCCCGACTTAGGGGCGGAGCAGGAAGCGTCGCCGGGGGGCCCAC
AAGGGTAGCGGCGAAGATCCGGGTGACGCTGCGAACGGACGTGAAGAATGTGCGAGACCCAGGGTCGGCG
CCGCTGCGTTTCCCGGAACCACGCCCAGAGCAGCCGCGTCCCTGCGCAAACCCAGGGCTGCCTTGGAAAA
GGCGCAACCCCAACCCCGTGGAATTATCACCTCGAGAATAAAATATCTTTATTTTCATTACATCTGTGTG
TTGGTTTTTTGTGTGAATCGATAGTACTAACATACGCTCTCCATCAAAACAAAACGAAACAAAACAAACT
AGCAAAATAGGCTGTCCCCAGTGCAAGTGCAGGTGCCAGAACATTTCTCTCTCGAGTTTACTCCCTATCA
GTGATAGAGAACGTATGAAGAGTTTACTCCCTATCAGTGATAGAGAACGTATGCAGACTTTACTCCCTAT
CAGTGATAGAGAACGTATAAGGAGTTTACTCCCTATCAGTGATAGAGAACGTATGACCAGTTTACTCCCT
ATCAGTGATAGAGAACGTATCTACAGTTTACTCCCTATCAGTGATAGAGAACGTATATCCAGTTTACTCC
CTATCAGTGATAGAGAACGTAT
